>Addgene plasmid #143149 | TFORF1710 | addgene full sequence | sequence record 397795 | Addgene NGS Result
TTAATGTAGTCTTATGCAATACTCTTGTAGTCTTGCAACATGGTAACGATGAGTTAGCAACATGCCTTAC
AAGGAGAGAAAAAGCACCGTGCATGCCGATTGGTGGAAGTAAGGTGGTACGATCGTGCCTTATTAGGAAG
GCAACAGACGGGTCTGACATGGATTGGACGAACCACTGAATTGCCGCATTGCAGAGATATTGTATTTAAG
TGCCTAGCTCGATACATAAACGGGTCTCTCTGGTTAGACCAGATCTGAGCCTGGGAGCTCTCTGGCTAAC
TAGGGAACCCACTGCTTAAGCCTCAATAAAGCTTGCCTTGAGTGCTTCAAGTAGTGTGTGCCCGTCTGTT
GTGTGACTCTGGTAACTAGAGATCCCTCAGACCCTTTTAGTCAGTGTGGAAAATCTCTAGCAGTGGCGCC
CGAACAGGGACTTGAAAGCGAAAGGGAAACCAGAGGAGCTCTCTCGACGCAGGACTCGGCTTGCTGAAGC
GCGCACGGCAAGAGGCGAGGGGCGGCGACTGGTGAGTACGCCAAAAATTTTGACTAGCGGAGGCTAGAAG
GAGAGAGATGGGTGCGAGAGCGTCAGTATTAAGCGGGGGAGAATTAGATCGCGATGGGAAAAAATTCGGT
TAAGGCCAGGGGGAAAGAAAAAATATAAATTAAAACATATAGTATGGGCAAGCAGGGAGCTAGAACGATT
CGCAGTTAATCCTGGCCTGTTAGAAACATCAGAAGGCTGTAGACAAATACTGGGACAGCTACAACCATCC
CTTCAGACAGGATCAGAAGAACTTAGATCATTATATAATACAGTAGCAACCCTCTATTGTGTGCATCAAA
GGATAGAGATAAAAGACACCAAGGAAGCTTTAGACAAGATAGAGGAAGAGCAAAACAAAAGTAAGACCAC
CGCACAGCAAGCGGCCGCTGATCTTCAGACCTGGAGGAGGAGATATGAGGGACAATTGGAGAAGTGAATT
ATATAAATATAAAGTAGTAAAAATTGAACCATTAGGAGTAGCACCCACCAAGGCAAAGAGAAGAGTGGTG
CAGAGAGAAAAAAGAGCAGTGGGAATAGGAGCTTTGTTCCTTGGGTTCTTGGGAGCAGCAGGAAGCACTA
TGGGCGCAGCGTCAATGACGCTGACGGTACAGGCCAGACAATTATTGTCTGGTATAGTGCAGCAGCAGAA
CAATTTGCTGAGGGCTATTGAGGCGCAACAGCATCTGTTGCAACTCACAGTCTGGGGCATCAAGCAGCTC
CAGGCAAGAATCCTGGCTGTGGAAAGATACCTAAAGGATCAACAGCTCCTGGGGATTTGGGGTTGCTCTG
GAAAACTCATTTGCACCACTGCTGTGCCTTGGAATGCTAGTTGGAGTAATAAATCTCTGGAACAGATTTG
GAATCACACGACCTGGATGGAGTGGGACAGAGAAATTAACAATTACACAAGCTTAATACACTCCTTAATT
GAAGAATCGCAAAACCAGCAAGAAAAGAATGAACAAGAATTATTGGAATTAGATAAATGGGCAAGTTTGT
GGAATTGGTTTAACATAACAAATTGGCTGTGGTATATAAAATTATTCATAATGATAGTAGGAGGCTTGGT
AGGTTTAAGAATAGTTTTTGCTGTACTTTCTATAGTGAATAGAGTTAGGCAGGGATATTCACCATTATCG
TTTCAGACCCACCTCCCAACCCCGAGGGGACCCATGCATTGCATCTCAATTAGTCAGCAACCAGGTGTGG
AAAGTCCCCAGGCTCCCCAGCAGGCAGAAGTATGCAAAGCATGCGTCTCAATTAGTCAGCAACCATAGTC
CCGCCCCTAACTCCGCCCATCCCGCCCCTAACTCCGCCCAGTTCCGCCCATTCTCCGCCCCATGGCTGAC
TAATTTTTTTTATTTATGCAGAGGCCGAGGCCGCCTCGGCCTCTGAGCTATTCCAGAAGTAGTGAGGAGG
CTTTTTTGGAGGCCTAGGCTTTTGCAAAAAGCTTTCTAGAGGTACCACCGGAGCTTACCATGACCGAGTA
CAAGCCCACGGTGCGCCTCGCCACCCGCGACGACGTCCCCAGGGCCGTACGCACCCTCGCCGCCGCGTTC
GCCGACTACCCCGCCACGCGCCACACCGTCGATCCGGACCGCCACATCGAGCGGGTCACCGAGCTGCAAG
AACTCTTCCTCACGCGCGTCGGGCTCGACATCGGCAAGGTGTGGGTCGCGGACGACGGCGCCGCCGTGGC
GGTCTGGACCACGCCGGAGAGCGTCGAAGCGGGGGCGGTGTTCGCCGAGATCGGCCCGCGCATGGCCGAG
TTGAGCGGTTCCCGGCTGGCCGCGCAGCAACAGATGGAAGGCCTCCTGGCGCCGCACCGGCCCAAGGAGC
CCGCGTGGTTCCTGGCCACCGTCGGCGTCTCGCCCGACCACCAGGGCAAGGGTCTGGGCAGCGCCGTCGT
GCTCCCCGGAGTGGAGGCGGCCGAGCGCGCCGGGGTGCCCGCCTTCCTGGAGACCTCCGCGCCCCGCAAC
CTCCCCTTCTACGAGCGGCTCGGCTTCACCGTCACCGCCGACGTCGAGGTGCCCGAAGGACCGCGCACCT
GGTGCATGACCCGCAAGCCCGGTGCCAGTTAACGAATTCTAGATCTTGAGACAAATGGCAGTATTCATCC
ACAATTTTAAAAGAAAAGGGGGGATTGGGGGGTACAGTGCAGGGGAAAGAATAGTAGACATAATAGCAAC
AGACATACAAACTAAAGAATTACAAAAACAAATTACAAAAATTCAAAATTTTCGGGTTTATTACAGGGAC
AGCAGAGATCCACTTTGGCGCCGGCTCGAGGCCTGCAGGTGCAAAGATGGATAAAGTTTTAAACAGAGAG
GAATCTTTGCAGCTAATGGACCTTCTAGGTCTTGAAAGGAGTGGGAATTGGCTCCGGTGCCCGTCAGTGG
GCAGAGCGCACATCGCCCACAGTCCCCGAGAAGTTGGGGGGAGGGGTCGGCAATTGAACCGGTGCCTAGA
GAAGGTGGCGCGGGGTAAACTGGGAAAGTGATGTCGTGTACTGGCTCCGCCTTTTTCCCGAGGGTGGGGG
AGAACCGTATATAAGTGCAGTAGTCGCCGTGAACGTTCTTTTTCGCAACGGGTTTGCCGCCAGAACACAG
GTAAGTGCCGTGTGTGGTTCCCGCGGGCCTGGCCTCTTTACGGGTTATGGCCCTTGCGTGCCTTGAATTA
CTTCCACCTGGCTGCAGTACGTGATTCTTGATCCCGAGCTTCGGGTTGGAAGTGGGTGGGAGAGTTCGAG
GCCTTGCGCTTAAGGAGCCCCTTCGCCTCGTGCTTGAGTTGAGGCCTGGCCTGGGCGCTGGGGCCGCCGC
GTGCGAATCTGGTGGCACCTTCGCGCCTGTCTCGCTGCTTTCGATAAGTCTCTAGCCATTTAAAATTTTT
GATGACCTGCTGCGACGCTTTTTTTCTGGCAAGATAGTCTTGTAAATGCGGGCCAAGATCTGCACACTGG
TATTTCGGTTTTTGGGGCCGCGGGCGGCGACGGGGCCCGTGCGTCCCAGCGCACATGTTCGGCGAGGCGG
GGCCTGCGAGCGCGGCCACCGAGAATCGGACGGGGGTAGTCTCAAGCTGGCCGGCCTGCTCTGGTGCCTG
GCCTCGCGCCGCCGTGTATCGCCCCGCCCTGGGCGGCAAGGCTGGCCCGGTCGGCACCAGTTGCGTGAGC
GGAAAGATGGCCGCTTCCCGGCCCTGCTGCAGGGAGCTCAAAATGGAGGACGCGGCGCTCGGGAGAGCGG
GCGGGTGAGTCACCCACACAAAGGAAAAGGGCCTTTCCGTCCTCAGCCGTCGCTTCATGTGACTCCACGG
AGTACCGGGCGCCGTCCAGGCACCTCGATTAGTTCTCGAGCTTTTGGAGTACGTCGTCTTTAGGTTGGGG
GGAGGGGTTTTATGCGATGGAGTTTCCCCACACTGAGTGGGTGGAGACTGAAGTTAGGCCAGCTTGGCAC
TTGATGTAATTCTCCTTGGAATTTGCCCTTTTTGAGTTTGGATCTTGGTTCATTCTCAAGCCTCAGACAG
TGGTTCAAAGTTTTTTTCTTCCATTTCAGGTGTCGTGAGGCTAGCACCGCCACCATGCCGCGCGTCGTGC
CCGACCAGAGAAGCAAGTTCGAGAACGAGGAGTTTTTTAGGAAGCTGAGCCGCGAGTGTGAGATTAAGTA
CACGGGCTTCAGGGACCGGCCCCACGAGGAACGCCAGGCACGCTTCCAGAACGCCTGCCGCGACGGCCGC
TCGGAAATCGCTTTTGTGGCCACAGGAACCAATCTGTCTCTCCAGTTTTTTCCGGCCAGCTGGCAGGGAG
AACAGCGACAAACACCTAGCCGAGAGTATGTCGACTTAGAAAGAGAAGCAGGCAAGGTATATTTGAAGGC
TCCCATGATTCTGAATGGAGTCTGTGTTATCTGGAAAGGCTGGATTGATCTCCAAAGACTGGATGGTATG
GGCTGTCTGGAGTTTGATGAGGAGCGAGCCCAGCAGGAGGATGCATTAGCACAACAGGCCTTTGAAGAGG
CTCGGAGAAGGACACGCGAATTTGAAGATAGAGACAGGTCTCATCGGGAGGAAATGGAGGCAAGAAGACA
ACAAGACCCTAGTCCTGGTTCCAATTTAGGTGGTGGTGATGACCTCAAACTTCGTTAGTAATGAACTAGT
CCGTAACTTGAAAGTATTTCGATTTCTTGGCTTTATATATCTTGTGGAAAGGACGATATACCAGCGTGTT
AATCCAGCAAACGCGTTAAGTCGACAATCAACCTCTGGATTACAAAATTTGTGAAAGATTGACTGGTATT
CTTAACTATGTTGCTCCTTTTACGCTATGTGGATACGCTGCTTTAATGCCTTTGTATCATGCTATTGCTT
CCCGTATGGCTTTCATTTTCTCCTCCTTGTATAAATCCTGGTTGCTGTCTCTTTATGAGGAGTTGTGGCC
CGTTGTCAGGCAACGTGGCGTGGTGTGCACTGTGTTTGCTGACGCAACCCCCACTGGTTGGGGCATTGCC
ACCACCTGTCAGCTCCTTTCCGGGACTTTCGCTTTCCCCCTCCCTATTGCCACGGCGGAACTCATCGCCG
CCTGCCTTGCCCGCTGCTGGACAGGGGCTCGGCTGTTGGGCACTGACAATTCCGTGGTGTTGTCGGGGAA
ATCATCGTCCTTTCCTTGGCTGCTCGCCTGTGTTGCCACCTGGATTCTGCGCGGGACGTCCTTCTGCTAC
GTCCCTTCGGCCCTCAATCCAGCGGACCTTCCTTCCCGCGGCCTGCTGCCGGCTCTGCGGCCTCTTCCGC
GTCTTCGCCTTCGCCCTCAGACGAGTCGGATCTCCCTTTGGGCCGCCTCCCCGCGTCGACTTTAAGACCA
ATGACTTACAAGGCAGCTGTAGATCTTAGCCACTTTTTAAAAGAAAAGGGGGGACTGGAAGGGCTAATTC
ACTCCCAACGAAGACAAGATCTGCTTTTTGCTTGTACTGGGTCTCTCTGGTTAGACCAGATCTGAGCCTG
GGAGCTCTCTGGCTAACTAGGGAACCCACTGCTTAAGCCTCAATAAAGCTTGCCTTGAGTGCTTCAAGTA
GTGTGTGCCCGTCTGTTGTGTGACTCTGGTAACTAGAGATCCCTCAGACCCTTTTAGTCAGTGTGGAAAA
TCTCTAGCAGTACGTATAGTAGTTCATGTCATCTTATTATTCAGTATTTATAACTTGCAAAGAAATGAAT
ATCAGAGAGTGAGAGGAACTTGTTTATTGCAGCTTATAATGGTTACAAATAAAGCAATAGCATCACAAAT
TTCACAAATAAAGCATTTTTTTCACTGCATTCTAGTTGTGGTTTGTCCAAACTCATCAATGTATCTTATC
ATGTCTGGCTCTAGCTATCCCGCCCCTAACTCCGCCCATCCCGCCCCTAACTCCGCCCAGTTCCGCCCAT
TCTCCGCCCCATGGCTGACTAATTTTTTTTATTTATGCAGAGGCCGAGGCCGCCTCGGCCTCTGAGCTAT
TCCAGAAGTAGTGAGGAGGCTTTTTTGGAGGCCTAGGGACGTACCCAATTCGCCCTATAGTGAGTCGTAT
TACGCGCGCTCACTGGCCGTCGTTTTACAACGTCGTGACTGGGAAAACCCTGGCGTTACCCAACTTAATC
GCCTTGCAGCACATCCCCCTTTCGCCAGCTGGCGTAATAGCGAAGAGGCCCGCACCGATCGCCCTTCCCA
ACAGTTGCGCAGCCTGAATGGCGAATGGG
[124 nt withheld, positions 6260-6383]
C
[91 nt withheld, positions 6385-6475]
A
[49 nt withheld, positions 6477-6525]
CCTTTGACGTTGGAGTCCACGTTCTTT
[37 nt withheld, positions 6553-6589]
ACCCTATCTCGGTCTATTCTTTTGATTTATAAGGGATTTTGCCGATTTCGGCCTATTGGTTAAAAAATGA
GCTGATTTAACAAAAATTTAACGCGAATTTTAACAAAATATTAACGCTTACAATTTAGGTGGCACTTTTC
GGGGAAATGTGCGCGGAACCCCTATTTGTTTATTTTTCTAAATACATTCAAATATGTATCCGCTCATGAG
ACAATAACCCTGATAAATGCTTCAATAATATTGAAAAAGGAAGAGTATGAGTATTCAACATTTCCGTGTC
GCCCTTATTCCCTTTTTTGCGGCATTTTGCCTTCCTGTTTTTGCTCACCCAGAAACGCTGGTGAAAGTAA
AAGATGCTGAAGATCAGTTGGGTGCACGAGTGGGTTACATCGAACTGGATCTCAACAGCGGTAAGATCCT
TGAGAGTTTTCGCCCCGAAGAACGTTTTCCAATGATGAGCACTTTTAAAGTTCTGCTATGTGGCGCGGTA
TTATCCCGTATTGACGCCGGGCAAGAGCAACTCGGTCGCCGCATACACTATTCTCAGAATGACTTGGTTG
AGTACTCACCAGTCACAGAAAAGCATCTTACGGATGGCATGACAGTAAGAGAATTATGCAGTGCTGCCAT
AACCATGAGTGATAACACTGCGGCCAACTTACTTCTGACAACGATCGGAGGACCGAAGGAGCTAACCGCT
TTTTTGCACAACATGGGGGATCATGTAACTCGCCTTGATCGTTGGGAACCGGAGCTGAATGAAGCCATAC
CAAACGACGAGCGTGACACCACGATGCCTGTAGCAATGGCAACAACGTTGCGCAAACTATTAACTGGCGA
ACTACTTACTCTAGCTTCCCGGCAACAATTAATAGACTGGATGGAGGCGGATAAAGTTGCAGGACCACTT
CTGCGCTCGGCCCTTCCGGCTGGCTGGTTTATTGCTGATAAATCTGGAGCCGGTGAGCGTGGGTCTCGCG
GTATCATTGCAGCACTGGGGCCAGATGGTAAGCCCTCCCGTATCGTAGTTATCTACACGACGGGGAGTCA
GGCAACTATGGATGAACGAAATAGACAGATCGCTGAGATAGGTGCCTCACTGATTAAGCATTGGTAACTG
TCAGACCAAGTTTACTCATATATACTTTAGATTGATTTAAAACTTCATTTTTAATTTAAAAGGATCTAGG
TGAAGATCCTTTTTGATAATCTCATGACCAAAATCCCTTAACGTGAGTTTTCGTTCCACTGAGCGTCAGA
CCCCGTAGAAAAGATCAAAGGATCTTCTTGAGATCCTTTTTTTCTGCGCGTAATCTGCTGCTTGCAAACA
AAAAAACCACCGCTACCAGCGGTGGTTTGTTTGCCGGATCAAGAGCTACCAACTCTTTTTCCGAAGGTAA
CTGGCTTCAGCAGAGCGCAGATACCAAATACTGTTCTTCTAGTGTAGCCGTAGTTAGGCCACCACTTCAA
GAACTCTGTAGCACCGCCTACATACCTCGCTCTGCTAATCCTGTTACCAGTGGCTGCTGCCAGTGGCGAT
AAGTCGTGTCTTACCGGGTTGGACTCAAGACGATAGTTACCGGATAAGGCGCAGCGGTCGGGCTGAACGG
GGGGTTCGTGCACACAGCCCAGCTTGGAGCGAACGACCTACACCGAACTGAGATACCTACAGCGTGAGCT
ATGAGAAAGCGCCACGCTTCCCGAAGGGAGAAAGGCGGACAGGTATCCGGTAAGCGGCAGGGTCGGAACA
GGAGAGCGCACGAGGGAGCTTCCAGGGGGAAACGCCTGGTATCTTTATAGTCCTGTCGGGTTTCGCCACC
TCTGACTTGAGCGTCGATTTTTGTGATGCTCGTCAGGGGGGCGGAGCCTATGGAAAAACGCCAGCAACGC
GGCCTTTTTACGGTTCCTGGCCTTTTGCTGGCCTTTTGCTCACATGTTCTTTCCTGCGTTATCCCCTGAT
TCTGTGGATAACCGTATTACCGCCTTTGAGTGAGCTGATACCGCTCGCCGCAGCCGAACGACCGAGCGCA
GCGAGTCAGTGAGCGAGGAAGCGGAAGAGCGCCCAATACGCAAACCGCCTCTCCCCGCGCGTTGGCCGAT
TCATTAATGCAGCTGGCACGACAGGTTTCCCGACTGGAAAGCGGGCAGTGAGCGCAACGCAATTAATGTG
AGTTAGCTCACTCATTAGGCACCCCAGGCTTTACACTTTATGCTTCCGGCTCGTATGTTGTGTGGAATTG
TGAGCGGATAACAATTTCACACAGGAAACAGCTATGACCATGATTACGCCAAGCGCGCAATTAACCCTCA
CTAAAGGGAACAAAAGCTGGAGCTGCAAGC
Features (pLannotate 1.2.2; 31 found; start..end, strand, type, name):
      5..231     +  promoter       RSV promoter: Rous sarcoma virus enhancer/promoter
    232..412     +  LTR            5' LTR (truncated): truncated 5' long terminal repeat (LTR) from HIV-1
    459..584     +  misc_feature   HIV-1 Ψ: packaging signal of human immunodeficiency virus type 1
    568..931     +  CDS            HIV-1 gag (fragment): gag protein from human immunodeficiency virus 1; gag
   1077..1310    +  misc_feature   RRE: The Rev response element (RRE) of HIV-1 allows for Rev-dependent mRNA export from the nucleus to the cytoplasm.
   1687..1713    +  CDS            Rev (fragment): human immunodeficiency virus 1 (HIV-1) Rev protein; rev; enhances nuclear export of unspliced and incompletely spliced viral mRNAs
   1720..1743    +  promoter       SV40 promoter (fragment): SV40 early promoter
   1744..1815    +  promoter       SV40 promoter (fragment): SV40 enhancer and early promoter
   1839..1974    +  rep_origin     SV40 ori: SV40 origin of replication
   2020..2616    +  CDS            PuroR (fragment): puromycin N-acetyltransferase; pac from Streptomyces; confers resistance to puromycin
   2665..2782    +  misc_feature   cPPT/CTS: central polypurine tract and central termination sequence of HIV-1
   2847..2913    +  CDS            small t antigen (fragment): SV40 (simian virus 40) small t antigen
   2920..4098    +  promoter       EF-1α promoter: strong constitutive promoter for human elongation factor EF-1α
   4115..4675    +  CDS            Cbfb: PEBB_MOUSE - Also known as Pebp2b, Pebpb2. Experimental evidence at protein level: Swiss-Prot protein existence level 1. Forms the heterodimeric complex core-binding factor (CBF) with RUNX family proteins (RUNX1, RUNX2, and RUNX3). RUNX members modulate the transcription of their target genes through recognizing the core consensus binding sequence 5'-TGTGGT-3', or very rarely, 5'- TGCGGT-3', within their regulatory regions via their runt domain, while CBFB is a non-DNA-binding regulatory subunit that allosterically enhances the sequence-specific DNA-binding capacity of RUNX. The heterodimers b
   4691..4744    +  promoter       U6 promoter (fragment): RNA polymerase III promoter for human U6 snRNA
   4786..5374    +  misc_feature   WPRE: woodchuck hepatitis virus posttranscriptional regulatory element
   5425..5444    +  misc_feature   cPPT/CTS (fragment): central polypurine tract and central termination sequence of HIV-1
   5446..5679    +  LTR            3' LTR (ΔU3): self-inactivating 3' long terminal repeat (LTR) from HIV-1
   5757..5878    +  polyA_signal   SV40 poly(A) signal: SV40 polyadenylation signal
   5918..6053    +  rep_origin     SV40 ori: SV40 origin of replication
   6074..6092    -  promoter       T7 promoter: promoter for bacteriophage T7 RNA polymerase
   6100..6255    +  CDS            lacZα (fragment): LacZα fragment of β-galactosidase; lacZ fragment
   6260..6688    +  rep_origin     f1 ori (sequence partly withheld): f1 bacteriophage origin of replication; arrow indicates direction of (+) strand synthesis
   6741..6845    +  promoter       AmpR promoter: bla
   6846..7706    +  CDS            AmpR: β-lactamase; bla; confers resistance to ampicillin, carbenicillin, and related antibiotics
   7877..8465    +  rep_origin     ori: high-copy-number ColE1/pMB1/pBR322/pUC origin of replication
   8648..8740    +  CDS            lacI (fragment): lac repressor; lacI; The lac repressor binds to the lac operator to inhibit transcription in E. coli. This inhibition can be relieved by adding lactose or isopropyl-β-D-thiogalactopyranoside (IPTG).
   8753..8774    +  protein_bind   CAP binding site: CAP binding activates transcription in the presence of cAMP. E. coli catabolite activator protein
   8789..8819    +  promoter       lac promoter: promoter for the E. coli lac operon
   8827..8843    +  protein_bind   lac operator: The lac repressor binds to the lac operator to inhibit transcription in E. coli. This inhibition can be relieved by adding lactose or isopropyl-β-D-thiogalactopyranoside (IPTG). lac repressor encoded by lacI
   8888..8906    +  promoter       T3 promoter: promoter for bacteriophage T3 RNA polymerase
