[The description below was written by a language model from this plasmid's Addgene catalogue record and pLannotate feature annotations shown in this document.]
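Description:
TFORF1710 is a lentiviral mammalian expression plasmid built on the pLX_TRC317 backbone, carrying the human CBFB open reading frame as one member of a barcoded transcription factor ORF collection. It is propagated in E. coli through a high-copy ColE1/pUC-type origin with ampicillin selection (AmpR under its own promoter). An f1 origin and remnants of a lac/lacZα cloning region flanked by T3 and T7 promoters are also present in the bacterial portion. The depositor notes that the plasmid can recombine, a common issue with LTR-containing vectors.

The viral cassette follows a third-generation, self-inactivating layout. An RSV promoter drives a truncated HIV-1 5' LTR, followed by the Ψ packaging signal with a gag fragment, the RRE for Rev-dependent nuclear export, a cPPT/CTS element that aids nuclear import, and a ΔU3 3' LTR with a downstream SV40 polyadenylation signal. Within this unit, an SV40 early promoter/origin region sits upstream of the puromycin N-acetyltransferase gene, allowing selection of transduced cells. A separate EF-1α promoter drives constitutive expression of CBFB. The annotation tool matched the insert to the mouse Cbfb protein entry, but the catalogue lists the insert as human. CBFB is the non-DNA-binding subunit of core-binding factor, which pairs with RUNX proteins and enhances their DNA binding. A WPRE downstream of the ORF boosts transcript stability and expression.

According to the record, each construct in the collection carries a unique 24-bp barcode. The barcode is not annotated in the feature table, so its position is not stated. The barcodes let individual transcription factors be identified in pooled overexpression screens, such as those probing directed differentiation.
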