Addgene plasmid #143149: TFORF1710
Purpose: Lentiviral vector for overexpressing transcription factor ORFs with unique 24-bp barcodes. Barcodes facilitate identification of transcription factors in pooled screens.
Depositing lab: Feng Zhang. Depositing organization: Broad Institute. Publication: A transcription factor atlas of directed differentiation. Joung J, Ma S, Tay T, Geiger-Schuller KR, Kirchgatterer PC, Verdine VK, Guo B, Arias-Garcia MA, Allen WE, Singh A, Kuksenko O, Abudayyeh OO, Gootenberg JS, Fu Z, Macrae RK, Buenrostro JD, Regev A, Zhang F. Cell. 2023 Jan 5;186(1):209-229.e26. doi: 10.1016/j.cell.2022.11.026. PubMed 36608654.
Backbone
  Vector backbone: pLX_TRC317
  Backbone manufacturer: Broad Institute Genetic Perturbation Platform
  Backbone size w/o insert (bp): 8264
  Vector type: Mammalian Expression, Lentiviral
  Selectable markers: Puromycin
Growth in bacteria
  Bacterial resistance: Ampicillin, 100 μg/mL
  Growth temperature: 37°C
  Growth strain: NEB Stable
  Copy number: High Copy
Gene/Insert
  Gene/Insert name: CBFB
  Species: H. sapiens (human)
  Insert size (bp): 665
  Entrez Gene: CBFB (a.k.a. CLCD2, PEBP2B)
  Promoter: EF1a
  Cloning method: Unknown
  Sequencing primers: 5′ GGGTGGAGACTGAAGTTAGGCCAG; 3′ CACATAGCGTAAAAGGAGCAACATAG
Terms and licenses: Academic/Nonprofit Terms; Industry Terms: Not Available to Industry
Depositor comments: NM_022845,ENST00000412916 . The transcription factor ORF portion of this plasmid was synthesized by Genewiz. Please test multiple small colonies in case of plasmid recombination. To make this collection available in a timely manner, a portion of this collection was not fully sequenced by Addgene. If an Addgene verified full plasmid sequence is not available, please contact us prior to placing an order to request the full sequence.
How to cite: TFORF1710 was a gift from Feng Zhang (Addgene plasmid # 143149 ; http://n2t.net/addgene:143149 ; RRID:Addgene_143149)
