>Addgene plasmid #143149 | TFORF1710 | depositor partial sequence | sequence record 281585 | Insert
ACCGCCACCATGCCGCGCGTCGTGCCCGACCAGAGAAGCAAGTTCGAGAACGAGGAGTTTTTTAGGAAGC
TGAGCCGCGAGTGTGAGATTAAGTACACGGGCTTCAGGGACCGGCCCCACGAGGAACGCCAGGCACGCTT
CCAGAACGCCTGCCGCGACGGCCGCTCGGAAATCGCTTTTGTGGCCACAGGAACCAATCTGTCTCTCCAG
TTTTTTCCGGCCAGCTGGCAGGGAGAACAGCGACAAACACCTAGCCGAGAGTATGTCGACTTAGAAAGAG
AAGCAGGCAAGGTATATTTGAAGGCTCCCATGATTCTGAATGGAGTCTGTGTTATCTGGAAAGGCTGGAT
TGATCTCCAAAGACTGGATGGTATGGGCTGTCTGGAGTTTGATGAGGAGCGAGCCCAGCAGGAGGATGCA
TTAGCACAACAGGCCTTTGAAGAGGCTCGGAGAAGGACACGCGAATTTGAAGATAGAGACAGGTCTCATC
GGGAGGAAATGGAGGCAAGAAGACAACAAGACCCTAGTCCTGGTTCCAATTTAGGTGGTGGTGATGACCT
CAAACTTCGTTAGTAATGAACTAGTCCGTAACTTGAAAGTATTTCGATTTCTTGGCTTTATATATCTTGT
GGAAAGGACGATATACCAGCGTGTTAATCCAGCAA
