>Addgene plasmid #143149 | TFORF1710 | depositor partial sequence | sequence record 281586 | Barcode
TATACCAGCGTGTTAATCCAGCAA
